Addgene plasmid #129606: ITPKA_3xmNeonGreen
Purpose: In vivo visualization of F-actin (can be used for colocalization studies)
Depositing lab: Dorus Gadella. Depositing organization: University of Amsterdam. Publication: Robust and Bright Genetically Encoded Fluorescent Markers for Highlighting Structures and Compartments in Mammalian Cells. Chertkova AO, Mastop M, Postma M, van Bommel N, van der Niet S, Batenburg KL, Joosen L, Gadella TWJ, Okada Y, Goedhart J. bioRxiv (2020) 160374; doi: https://doi.org/10.1101/160374.
Backbone
  Vector backbone: pEGFP-N1
  Backbone manufacturer: Clontech
  Vector type: Mammalian Expression
Growth in bacteria
  Bacterial resistance: Kanamycin, 50 μg/mL
  Growth temperature: 37°C
  Growth strain: DH5alpha
  Copy number: High Copy
Gene/Insert
  Gene/Insert name: F-tractin
  Species: Synthetic
  Promoter: CMV
  Cloning method: Restriction Enzyme; 5′ cloning site Unknown (unknown if destroyed); 3′ cloning site Unknown (unknown if destroyed)
Terms and licenses: Academic/Nonprofit Terms; Industry Terms: Not Available to Industry
How to cite: ITPKA_3xmNeonGreen was a gift from Dorus Gadella (Addgene plasmid # 129606 ; http://n2t.net/addgene:129606 ; RRID:Addgene_129606)
