[The description below was written by a language model from this plasmid's Addgene catalogue record and pLannotate feature annotations shown in this document.]
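Description:
ITPKA_3xmNeonGreen is a mammalian expression plasmid built on the Clontech pEGFP-N1 backbone, designed to label filamentous actin in living cells. The annotated sequence is about 6.3 kb. The human cytomegalovirus immediate early enhancer and promoter drive a single fusion reading frame. This frame begins with a short fragment of inositol trisphosphate 3-kinase A (Itpka), which the annotation matches to the mouse protein, although the catalogue lists the insert species as synthetic. This fragment is the actin-binding peptide recorded as F-tractin. It is followed by three tandem copies of mNeonGreen, a bright, rapidly maturing monomeric green/yellow fluorescent protein derived from Branchiostoma lanceolatum, separated by short linkers. Placing three fluorophores on each actin-binding peptide increases the signal per bound probe. The transcript ends at an SV40 polyadenylation signal. The small "large T antigen" fragment annotated just upstream of that signal is most likely part of the SV40-derived 3′ region, not an intended coding element.

The rest of the plasmid follows the usual pEGFP-N1 layout. A high-copy pUC-type origin supports propagation in E. coli, and an f1 origin is also present. The Tn5 NeoR/KanR gene sits behind both a bacterial promoter and the SV40 enhancer/early promoter and ends at an HSV TK polyadenylation signal. It therefore confers kanamycin resistance in bacteria and can support G418 selection in mammalian cells. The short ble and bGH poly(A) fragments appear to be residual backbone sequence matches. The cloning sites used to build the construct are not recorded. The stated purpose is in vivo visualization of F-actin, including colocalization studies with other markers.
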