Features (pLannotate 1.2.2; 17 found; start..end, strand, type, name):
     61..364     +  enhancer       CMV enhancer: human cytomegalovirus immediate early enhancer
    365..568     +  promoter       CMV promoter: human cytomegalovirus (CMV) immediate early promoter
    591..627     +  misc_feature   MCS (fragment): multiple cloning site
    631..726     +  CDS            Itpka (fragment): IP3KA_MOUSE - Experimental evidence at protein level: Swiss-Prot protein existence level 1. From Mus musculus (Mouse).
    760..1467    +  CDS            mNeonGreen: mNeonGreen is a basic (constitutively fluorescent) green/yellow fluorescent protein published in 2013, derived from Branchiostoma lanceolatum. It is reported to be a very rapidly-maturing monomer with moderate acid sensitivity.
   1483..2190    +  CDS            mNeonGreen: mNeonGreen is a basic (constitutively fluorescent) green/yellow fluorescent protein published in 2013, derived from Branchiostoma lanceolatum. It is reported to be a very rapidly-maturing monomer with moderate acid sensitivity.
   2206..2913    +  CDS            mNeonGreen: mNeonGreen is a basic (constitutively fluorescent) green/yellow fluorescent protein published in 2013, derived from Branchiostoma lanceolatum. It is reported to be a very rapidly-maturing monomer with moderate acid sensitivity.
   2933..3016    +  CDS            large T antigen (fragment): large T antigen from SV40 (simian virus 40)
   3039..3160    +  polyA_signal   SV40 poly(A) signal: SV40 polyadenylation signal
   3194..3622    -  rep_origin     f1 ori (sequence partly withheld): f1 bacteriophage origin of replication; arrow indicates direction of (+) strand synthesis
   3649..3753    +  promoter       AmpR promoter: bla
   3755..4112    +  promoter       SV40 promoter: SV40 enhancer and early promoter
   4147..4941    +  CDS            NeoR/KanR: aminoglycoside phosphotransferase from Tn5; aph(3')-II (or nptII); confers resistance to neomycin, kanamycin, and G418 (Geneticin®)
   4962..5114    +  CDS            ble (fragment): BLE_KLEPN - Experimental evidence at protein level: Swiss-Prot protein existence level 1. Binding protein with a strong affinity to the bleomycin family of antibiotics. Binds to CL990; an antimitotic-antibiotic compound. From Klebsiella pneumoniae.
   5173..5220    +  polyA_signal   HSV TK poly(A) signal: herpes simplex virus thymidine kinase polyadenylation signal (Cole and Stacy, 1985)
   5311..5327    -  polyA_signal   bGH poly(A) signal (fragment): bovine growth hormone polyadenylation signal
   5549..6137    +  rep_origin     ori: high-copy-number ColE1/pMB1/pBR322/pUC origin of replication
>Addgene plasmid #129606 | ITPKA_3xmNeonGreen | addgene full sequence | sequence record 260229 | Addgene NGS Result
TAGTTATTAATAGTAATCAATTACGGGGTCATTAGTTCATAGCCCATATATGGAGTTCCGCGTTACATAA
CTTACGGTAAATGGCCCGCCTGGCTGACCGCCCAACGACCCCCGCCCATTGACGTCAATAATGACGTATG
TTCCCATAGTAACGCCAATAGGGACTTTCCATTGACGTCAATGGGTGGAGTATTTACGGTAAACTGCCCA
CTTGGCAGTACATCAAGTGTATCATATGCCAAGTACGCCCCCTATTGACGTCAATGACGGTAAATGGCCC
GCCTGGCATTATGCCCAGTACATGACCTTATGGGACTTTCCTACTTGGCAGTACATCTACGTATTAGTCA
TCGCTATTACCATGGTGATGCGGTTTTGGCAGTACATCAATGGGCGTGGATAGCGGTTTGACTCACGGGG
ATTTCCAAGTCTCCACCCCATTGACGTCAATGGGAGTTTGTTTTGGCACCAAAATCAACGGGACTTTCCA
AAATGTCGTAACAACTCCGCCCCATTGACGCAAATGGGCGGTAGGCGTGTACGGTGGGAGGTCTATATAA
GCAGAGCTGGTTTAGTGAACCGTCAGATCCGCTAGCGCTACCGGACTCAGATCTCGAGCTCAAGCTTATG
GGCATGGCGCGACCACGGGGCGCGGGGCCCTGCAGCCCCGGGTTGGAGCGGGCTCCGCGCCGGAGCGTCG
GGGAGCTGCGCCTGCTCTTCGAAGCGGGCGGATCTGGATCGGATCCACCGGTCGCCACCATGGTGAGCAA
GGGCGAGGAGGATAACATGGCCTCTCTCCCAGCGACACATGAGTTACACATCTTTGGCTCCATCAACGGT
GTGGACTTTGACATGGTGGGTCAGGGCACCGGCAATCCAAATGATGGTTATGAGGAGTTAAACCTGAAGT
CCACCAAGGGTGACCTCCAGTTCTCCCCCTGGATTCTGGTCCCTCATATCGGGTATGGCTTCCATCAGTA
CCTGCCCTACCCTGACGGGATGTCGCCTTTCCAGGCCGCCATGGTAGATGGCTCCGGCTACCAAGTCCAT
CGCACAATGCAGTTTGAAGATGGTGCCTCCCTTACTGTTAACTACCGCTACACCTACGAGGGAAGCCACA
TCAAAGGAGAGGCCCAGGTGAAGGGGACTGGTTTCCCTGCTGACGGTCCTGTGATGACCAACTCGCTGAC
CGCTGCGGACTGGTGCAGGTCGAAGAAGACTTACCCCAACGACAAAACCATCATCAGTACCTTTAAGTGG
AGTTACACCACTGGAAATGGCAAGCGCTACCGGAGCACTGCGCGGACCACCTACACCTTTGCCAAGCCAA
TGGCGGCTAACTATCTGAAGAACCAGCCGATGTACGTGTTCCGTAAGACGGAGCTCAAGCACTCCAAGAC
CGAGCTCAACTTCAAGGAGTGGCAAAAGGCCTTTACCGATGTGATGGGCATGGACGAGCTGTACCAGGGT
GGCAGCGGTGGCATGGTGAGCAAGGGCGAGGAGGATAACATGGCCTCTCTCCCAGCGACACATGAGTTAC
ACATCTTTGGCTCCATCAACGGTGTGGACTTTGACATGGTGGGTCAGGGCACCGGCAATCCAAATGATGG
TTATGAGGAGTTAAACCTGAAGTCCACCAAGGGTGACCTCCAGTTCTCCCCCTGGATTCTGGTCCCTCAT
ATCGGGTATGGCTTCCATCAGTACCTGCCCTACCCTGACGGGATGTCGCCTTTCCAGGCCGCCATGGTAG
ATGGCTCCGGCTACCAAGTCCATCGCACAATGCAGTTTGAAGATGGTGCCTCCCTTACTGTTAACTACCG
CTACACCTACGAGGGAAGCCACATCAAAGGAGAGGCCCAGGTGAAGGGGACTGGTTTCCCTGCTGACGGT
CCTGTGATGACCAACTCGCTGACCGCTGCGGACTGGTGCAGGTCGAAGAAGACTTACCCCAACGACAAAA
CCATCATCAGTACCTTTAAGTGGAGTTACACCACTGGAAATGGCAAGCGCTACCGGAGCACTGCGCGGAC
CACCTACACCTTTGCCAAGCCAATGGCGGCTAACTATCTGAAGAACCAGCCGATGTACGTGTTCCGTAAG
ACGGAGCTCAAGCACTCCAAGACCGAGCTCAACTTCAAGGAGTGGCAAAAGGCCTTTACCGATGTGATGG
GCATGGACGAGCTGTACCAGGGTGGCAGCGGTGGCATGGTGAGCAAGGGCGAGGAGGATAACATGGCCTC
TCTCCCAGCGACACATGAGTTACACATCTTTGGCTCCATCAACGGTGTGGACTTTGACATGGTGGGTCAG
GGCACCGGCAATCCAAATGATGGTTATGAGGAGTTAAACCTGAAGTCCACCAAGGGTGACCTCCAGTTCT
CCCCCTGGATTCTGGTCCCTCATATCGGGTATGGCTTCCATCAGTACCTGCCCTACCCTGACGGGATGTC
GCCTTTCCAGGCCGCCATGGTAGATGGCTCCGGCTACCAAGTCCATCGCACAATGCAGTTTGAAGATGGT
GCCTCCCTTACTGTTAACTACCGCTACACCTACGAGGGAAGCCACATCAAAGGAGAGGCCCAGGTGAAGG
GGACTGGTTTCCCTGCTGACGGTCCTGTGATGACCAACTCGCTGACCGCTGCGGACTGGTGCAGGTCGAA
GAAGACTTACCCCAACGACAAAACCATCATCAGTACCTTTAAGTGGAGTTACACCACTGGAAATGGCAAG
CGCTACCGGAGCACTGCGCGGACCACCTACACCTTTGCCAAGCCAATGGCGGCTAACTATCTGAAGAACC
AGCCGATGTACGTGTTCCGTAAGACGGAGCTCAAGCACTCCAAGACCGAGCTCAACTTCAAGGAGTGGCA
AAAGGCCTTTACCGATGTGATGGGCATGGACGAGCTGTACAAGTAAAGCGGCCGCGACTCTAGATCATAA
TCAGCCATACCACATTTGTAGAGGTTTTACTTGCTTTAAAAAACCTCCCACACCTCCCCCTGAACCTGAA
ACATAAAATGAATGCAATTGTTGTTGTTAACTTGTTTATTGCAGCTTATAATGGTTACAAATAAAGCAAT
AGCATCACAAATTTCACAAATAAAGCATTTTTTTCACTGCATTCTAGTTGTGGTTTGTCCAAACTCATCA
ATGTATCTTAAGGCGTAAATTGTAAGCGTTAATATTTTGTTAAAATTCGCGTTAAATTTTTGTTAAATCA
GCTCATTTTTTAACCAATAGGCCGAAATCGGCAAAATCCCTTATAAATCAAAAGAATAGACCGAGATAGG
GT
[37 nt withheld, positions 3293-3329]
AAAGAACGTGGACTCCAACGTCAAAGG
[49 nt withheld, positions 3357-3405]
T
[91 nt withheld, positions 3407-3497]
G
[124 nt withheld, positions 3499-3622]
CAGGTGGCACTTTTCGGGGAAATGTGCGCGGAACCCCTATTTGTTTATTTTTCTAAATACATTCAAATAT
GTATCCGCTCATGAGACAATAACCCTGATAAATGCTTCAATAATATTGAAAAAGGAAGAGTCCTGAGGCG
GAAAGAACCAGCTGTGGAATGTGTGTCAGTTAGGGTGTGGAAAGTCCCCAGGCTCCCCAGCAGGCAGAAG
TATGCAAAGCATGCATCTCAATTAGTCAGCAACCAGGTGTGGAAAGTCCCCAGGCTCCCCAGCAGGCAGA
AGTATGCAAAGCATGCATCTCAATTAGTCAGCAACCATAGTCCCGCCCCTAACTCCGCCCATCCCGCCCC
TAACTCCGCCCAGTTCCGCCCATTCTCCGCCCCATGGCTGACTAATTTTTTTTATTTATGCAGAGGCCGA
GGCCGCCTCGGCCTCTGAGCTATTCCAGAAGTAGTGAGGAGGCTTTTTTGGAGGCCTAGGCTTTTGCAAA
GATCGATCAAGAGACAGGATGAGGATCGTTTCGCATGATTGAACAAGATGGATTGCACGCAGGTTCTCCG
GCCGCTTGGGTGGAGAGGCTATTCGGCTATGACTGGGCACAACAGACAATCGGCTGCTCTGATGCCGCCG
TGTTCCGGCTGTCAGCGCAGGGGCGCCCGGTTCTTTTTGTCAAGACCGACCTGTCCGGTGCCCTGAATGA
ACTGCAAGACGAGGCAGCGCGGCTATCGTGGCTGGCCACGACGGGCGTTCCTTGCGCAGCTGTGCTCGAC
GTTGTCACTGAAGCGGGAAGGGACTGGCTGCTATTGGGCGAAGTGCCGGGGCAGGATCTCCTGTCATCTC
ACCTTGCTCCTGCCGAGAAAGTATCCATCATGGCTGATGCAATGCGGCGGCTGCATACGCTTGATCCGGC
TACCTGCCCATTCGACCACCAAGCGAAACATCGCATCGAGCGAGCACGTACTCGGATGGAAGCCGGTCTT
GTCGATCAGGATGATCTGGACGAAGAGCATCAGGGGCTCGCGCCAGCCGAACTGTTCGCCAGGCTCAAGG
CGAGCATGCCCGACGGCGAGGATCTCGTCGTGACCCATGGCGATGCCTGCTTGCCGAATATCATGGTGGA
AAATGGCCGCTTTTCTGGATTCATCGACTGTGGCCGGCTGGGTGTGGCGGACCGCTATCAGGACATAGCG
TTGGCTACCCGTGATATTGCTGAAGAGCTTGGCGGCGAATGGGCTGACCGCTTCCTCGTGCTTTACGGTA
TCGCCGCTCCCGATTCGCAGCGCATCGCCTTCTATCGCCTTCTTGACGAGTTCTTCTGAGCGGGACTCTG
GGGTTCGAAATGACCGACCAAGCGACGCCCAACCTGCCATCACGAGATTTCGATTCCACCGCCGCCTTCT
ATGAAAGGTTGGGCTTCGGAATCGTTTTCCGGGACGCCGGCTGGATGATCCTCCAGCGCGGGGATCTCAT
GCTGGAGTTCTTCGCCCACCCTAGGGGGAGGCTAACTGAAACACGGAAGGAGACAATACCGGAAGGAACC
CGCGCTATGACGGCAATAAAAAGACAGAATAAAACGCACGGTGTTGGGTCGTTTGTTCATAAACGCGGGG
TTCGGTCCCAGGGCTGGCACTCTGTCGATACCCCACCGAGACCCCATTGGGGCCAATACGCCCGCGTTTC
TTCCTTTTCCCCACCCCACCCCCCAAGTTCGGGTGAAGGCCCAGGGCTCGCAGCCAACGTCGGGGCGGCA
GGCCCTGCCATAGCCTCAGGTTACTCATATATACTTTAGATTGATTTAAAACTTCATTTTTAATTTAAAA
GGATCTAGGTGAAGATCCTTTTTGATAATCTCATGACCAAAATCCCTTAACGTGAGTTTTCGTTCCACTG
AGCGTCAGACCCCGTAGAAAAGATCAAAGGATCTTCTTGAGATCCTTTTTTTCTGCGCGTAATCTGCTGC
TTGCAAACAAAAAAACCACCGCTACCAGCGGTGGTTTGTTTGCCGGATCAAGAGCTACCAACTCTTTTTC
CGAAGGTAACTGGCTTCAGCAGAGCGCAGATACCAAATACTGTTCTTCTAGTGTAGCCGTAGTTAGGCCA
CCACTTCAAGAACTCTGTAGCACCGCCTACATACCTCGCTCTGCTAATCCTGTTACCAGTGGCTGCTGCC
AGTGGCGATAAGTCGTGTCTTACCGGGTTGGACTCAAGACGATAGTTACCGGATAAGGCGCAGCGGTCGG
GCTGAACGGGGGGTTCGTGCACACAGCCCAGCTTGGAGCGAACGACCTACACCGAACTGAGATACCTACA
GCGTGAGCTATGAGAAAGCGCCACGCTTCCCGAAGGGAGAAAGGCGGACAGGTATCCGGTAAGCGGCAGG
GTCGGAACAGGAGAGCGCACGAGGGAGCTTCCAGGGGGAAACGCCTGGTATCTTTATAGTCCTGTCGGGT
TTCGCCACCTCTGACTTGAGCGTCGATTTTTGTGATGCTCGTCAGGGGGGCGGAGCCTATGGAAAAACGC
CAGCAACGCGGCCTTTTTACGGTTCCTGGCCTTTTGCTGGCCTTTTGCTCACATGTTCTTTCCTGCGTTA
TCCCCTGATTCTGTGGATAACCGTATTACCGCCATGCAT
